Addgene plasmid #84567: p3XFlag-YedK
Purpose: Expresses YedK in mammalian cells
Depositing lab: Douglas Feldman. Depositing organization: University of Southern California. Publication: Erasure of Tet-Oxidized 5-Methylcytosine by a SRAP Nuclease. Kweon SM, Zhu B, Chen Y, Aravind L, Xu SY, Feldman DE. Cell Rep. 2017 Oct 10;21(2):482-494. doi: 10.1016/j.celrep.2017.09.055. PubMed 29020633.
Backbone
  Vector backbone: p3XFlag-EYFP (Addgene vector 34582).
  Backbone manufacturer: Sigma
  Backbone size w/o insert (bp): 5400
  Total vector size (bp): 6100
  Vector type: Mammalian Expression
Growth in bacteria
  Bacterial resistance: Ampicillin, 100 μg/mL
  Growth temperature: 37°C
  Growth strain: DH5alpha
  Copy number: High Copy
Gene/Insert
  Gene/Insert name: YedK
  Species: E. coli
  Insert size (bp): 695
  Promoter: CMV
  Tag / fusion protein: 3xFlag (N terminal on backbone); C-Myc (C terminal on insert)
  Cloning method: Restriction Enzyme; 5′ cloning site HindIII (not destroyed); 3′ cloning site EcoRI (not destroyed)
  Sequencing primers: 5′ CMV; 3′ hGH polyA
Terms and licenses: Academic/Nonprofit Terms; Industry Terms: Not Available to Industry
How to cite: p3XFlag-YedK was a gift from Douglas Feldman (Addgene plasmid # 84567 ; http://n2t.net/addgene:84567 ; RRID:Addgene_84567)
