[The description below was written by a language model from this plasmid's Addgene catalogue record and pLannotate feature annotations shown in this document.]
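Description:
p3XFlag-YedK is a mammalian expression plasmid of roughly 6.1 kb built on the p3XFlag-EYFP backbone, a derivative of a commercial 3xFLAG CMV vector. It is maintained in E. coli at high copy through a ColE1/pUC-type origin and selected with ampicillin via the β-lactamase gene and its native promoter. An f1 phage origin is also present, along with leftover bacterial cloning elements (lac promoter and operator, CAP site, lacZα and lacI fragments, and a T7 promoter) that play no role in mammalian expression. An SV40 enhancer/early promoter sits downstream of the expression cassette, but no mammalian selection marker is annotated after it, so the plasmid appears suited mainly to transient transfection.

The payload is the E. coli yedK gene, inserted between HindIII and EcoRI sites and driven by the human cytomegalovirus immediate early enhancer and promoter, with a human growth hormone polyadenylation signal terminating the transcript. The coding sequence follows directly on an N-terminal 3xFLAG epitope supplied by the backbone, and the catalogue entry lists a C-terminal c-Myc tag carried on the insert, although that tag is not separately annotated in the feature table. The EYFP coding sequence of the parent vector is still detected downstream of yedK. Whether it is translated as a fusion or lies behind a stop codon cannot be determined from the record. YedK is a bacterial SRAP-domain protein, annotated as a sensor that covalently crosslinks to abasic sites in single-stranded DNA. The construct provides epitope-tagged YedK in mammalian cells for detection or immunoprecipitation, and was deposited with a study of SRAP nuclease activity on Tet-oxidized 5-methylcytosine.
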