Features (pLannotate 1.2.2; 17 found; start..end, strand, type, name):
      4..158     -  CDS            lacZα (fragment): LacZα fragment of β-galactosidase; lacZ fragment
    318..697     +  enhancer       CMV enhancer: human cytomegalovirus immediate early enhancer
    699..898     +  promoter       CMV promoter: human cytomegalovirus (CMV) immediate early promoter
    931..996     +  CDS            3xFLAG: three tandem FLAG® epitope tags, followed by an enterokinase cleavage site
    997..1662    +  CDS            yedK: YEDK_ECOLI - Also known as yedG. Experimental evidence at protein level: Swiss-Prot protein existence level 1. Sensor of abasic sites in single-stranded DNA (ssDNA) required to preserve genome integrity by promoting error-free repair of abasic sites (PubMed:30554877). Recognizes and binds abasic sites in ssDNA at replication forks and chemically modifies the lesion by forming a covalent cross-link with DNA: forms a stable thiazolidine linkage between a ring-opened abasic site and the alpha-amino and sulfhydryl substituents of its N-terminal catalytic cysteine residue (PubMed:30554877, PubMed:3
   1702..2418    +  CDS            EYFP: EYFP is a basic (constitutively fluorescent) green/yellow fluorescent protein published in 1996, derived from Aequorea victoria. It is reported to be a very rapidly-maturing weak dimer with high acid sensitivity.
   2432..3054    +  polyA_signal   hGH poly(A) signal: human growth hormone polyadenylation signal
   3083..3412    +  promoter       SV40 promoter: SV40 enhancer and early promoter
   3451..3469    -  promoter       T7 promoter: promoter for bacteriophage T7 RNA polymerase
   3507..3523    -  protein_bind   lac operator: The lac repressor binds to the lac operator to inhibit transcription in E. coli. This inhibition can be relieved by adding lactose or isopropyl-β-D-thiogalactopyranoside (IPTG). lac repressor encoded by lacI
   3531..3561    -  promoter       lac promoter: promoter for the E. coli lac operon
   3576..3597    -  protein_bind   CAP binding site: CAP binding activates transcription in the presence of cAMP. E. coli catabolite activator protein
   3610..3702    -  CDS            lacI (fragment): lac repressor; lacI; The lac repressor binds to the lac operator to inhibit transcription in E. coli. This inhibition can be relieved by adding lactose or isopropyl-β-D-thiogalactopyranoside (IPTG).
   3885..4473    -  rep_origin     ori: high-copy-number ColE1/pMB1/pBR322/pUC origin of replication
   4644..5504    -  CDS            AmpR: β-lactamase; bla; confers resistance to ampicillin, carbenicillin, and related antibiotics
   5505..5609    -  promoter       AmpR promoter: bla
   5636..6064    +  rep_origin     f1 ori (sequence partly withheld): f1 bacteriophage origin of replication; arrow indicates direction of (+) strand synthesis
>Addgene plasmid #84567 | p3XFlag-YedK | addgene full sequence | sequence record 165735 | Addgene assembled full plasmid sequence
CCATTCGCCATTCAGGCTGCGCAACTGTTGGGAAGGGCGATCGGTGCGGGCCTCTTCGCTATTACGCCAG
CTGGCGAAAGGGGGATGTGCTGCAAGGCGATTAAGTTGGGTAACGCCAGGGTTTTCCCAGTCACGACGTT
GTAAAACGACGGCCAGTGCCAAGCTGATCTATACATTGAATCAATATTGGCAATTAGCCATATTAGTCAT
TGGTTATATAGCATAAATCAATATTGGCTATTGGCCATTGCATACGTTGTATCTATATCATAATATGTAC
ATTTATATTGGCTCATGTCCAATATGACCGCCATGTTGACATTGATTATTGACTAGTTATTAATAGTAAT
CAATTACGGGGTCATTAGTTCATAGCCCATATATGGAGTTCCGCGTTACATAACTTACGGTAAATGGCCC
GCCTGGCTGACCGCCCAACGACCCCCGCCCATTGACGTCAATAATGACGTATGTTCCCATAGTAACGCCA
ATAGGGACTTTCCATTGACGTCAATGGGTGGAGTATTTACGGTAAACTGCCCACTTGGCAGTACATCAAG
TGTATCATATGCCAAGTCCGCCCCCTATTGACGTCAATGACGGTAAATGGCCCGCCTGGCATTATGCCCA
GTACATGACCTTACGGGACTTTCCTACTTGGCAGTACATCTACGTATTAGTCATCGCTATTACCATGGTG
ATGCGGTTTTGGCAGTACACCAATGGGCGTGGATAGCGGTTTGACTCACGGGGATTTCCAAGTCTCCACC
CCATTGACGTCAATGGGAGTTTGTTTTGGCACCAAAATCAACGGGACTTTCCAAAATGTCGTAATAACCC
CGCCCCGTTGACGCAAATGGGCGGTAGGCGTGTACGGTGGGAGGTCTATATAAGCAGAGCTCGTTTAGTG
AACCGTCAGAATTAACCATGGACTACAAAGACCATGACGGTGATTATAAAGATCATGACATCGATTACAA
GGATGACGATGACAAGCTTTGTGGACGCTTTGCCCAATCCCAAACGCGTGAAGATTACCTTGCGCTTCTC
GCGGAAGATATTGAACGCGATATTCCCTATGATCCCGAACCCATTGGCAGATACAACGTCGCGCCGGGAA
CCAAAGTCCTACTGCTCAGTGAACGTGATGAACACCTTCATCTGGATCCGGTTTTCTGGGGATATGCTCC
CGGATGGTGGGATAAACCGCCGCTGATTAACGCCCGCGTAGAAACTGCGGCAACCAGTCGTATGTTTAAA
CCGCTCTGGCAACATGGTCGGGCAATCTGTTTTGCCGATGGCTGGTTTGAGTGGAAAAAAGAAGGCGACA
AAAAACAGCCTTTTTTTATCTATCGTGCTGATGGACAACCTATTTTTATGGCCGCGATAGGTAGCACACC
ATTTGAGCGTGGTGACGAAGCCGAAGGATTTTTGATCGTCACTGCTGCGGCAGATCAAGGTCTGGTAGAT
ATTCATGACCGCCGCCCACTGGTACTGTCGCCAGAAGCTGCGCGGGAATGGATGCGGCAAGAGATTAGCG
GTAAAGAAGCCTCAGAAATCGCGGCCAGTGGCTGTGTTCCAGCAAACCAGTTCTCCTGGCACCCGGTATC
GCGCGCGGTGGGTAATGTTAAAAACCAGGGCGCGGAGTTAATTCAACCTGTTGAACAAAAACTCATCTCA
GAAGAGGATCTGTAGAATTCAATGGTGAGCAAGGGCGAGGAGCTGTTCACCGGGGTGGTGCCCATCCTGG
TCGAGCTGGACGGCGACGTAAACGGCCACAAGTTCAGCGTGTCCGGCGAGGGCGAGGGCGATGCCACCTA
CGGCAAGCTGACCCTGAAGTTCATCTGCACCACCGGCAAGCTGCCCGTGCCCTGGCCCACCCTCGTGACC
ACCTTCGGCTACGGCCTGCAGTGCTTCGCCCGCTACCCCGACCACATGAAGCAGCACGACTTCTTCAAGT
CCGCCATGCCCGAAGGCTACGTCCAGGAGCGCACCATCTTCTTCAAGGACGACGGCAACTACAAGACCCG
CGCCGAGGTGAAGTTCGAGGGCGACACCCTGGTGAACCGCATCGAGCTGAAGGGCATCGACTTCAAGGAG
GACGGCAACATCCTGGGGCACAAGCTGGAGTACAACTACAACAGCCACAACGTCTATATCATGGCCGACA
AGCAGAAGAACGGCATCAAGGTGAACTTCAAGATCCGCCACAACATCGAGGACGGCAGCGTGCAGCTCGC
CGACCACTACCAGCAGAACACCCCCATCGGCGACGGCCCCGTGCTGCTGCCCGACAACCACTACCTGAGC
TACCAGTCCGCCCTGAGCAAAGACCCCAACGAGAAGCGCGATCACATGGTCCTGCTGGAGTTCGTGACCG
CCGCCGGGATCACTCTCGGCATGGACGAGCTGTACAAGTCCTGAGGATCCCGGGTGGCATCCCTGTGACC
CCTCCCCAGTGCCTCTCCTGGCCCTGGAAGTTGCCACTCCAGTGCCCACCAGCCTTGTCCTAATAAAATT
AAGTTGCATCATTTTGTCTGACTAGGTGTCCTTCTATAATATTATGGGGTGGAGGGGGGTGGTATGGAGC
AAGGGGCAAGTTGGGAAGACAACCTGTAGGGCCTGCGGGGTCTATTGGGAACCAAGCTGGAGTGCAGTGG
CACAATCTTGGCTCACTGCAATCTCCGCCTCCTGGGTTCAAGCGATTCTCCTGCCTCAGCCTCCCGAGTT
GTTGGGATTCCAGGCATGCATGACCAGGCTCAGCTAATTTTTGTTTTTTTGGTAGAGACGGGGTTTCACC
ATATTGGCCAGGCTGGTCTCCAACTCCTAATCTCAGGTGATCTACCCACCTTGGCCTCCCAAATTGCTGG
GATTACAGGCGTGAACCACTGCTCCCTTCCCTGTCCTTCTGATTTTAAAATAACTATACCAGCAGGAGGA
CGTCCAGACACAGCATAGGCTACCTGGCCATGCCCAACCGGTGGGACATTTGAGTTGCTTGCTTGGCACT
GTCCTCTCATGCGTTGGGTCCACTCAGTAGATGCCTGTTGAATTGGGTACGCGGCCAGCTTGGCTGTGGA
ATGTGTGTCAGTTAGGGTGTGGAAAGTCCCCAGGCTCCCCAGCAGGCAGAAGTATGCAAAGCATGCATCT
CAATTAGTCAGCAACCAGGTGTGGAAAGTCCCCAGGCTCCCCAGCAGGCAGAAGTATGCAAAGCATGCAT
CTCAATTAGTCAGCAACCATAGTCCCGCCCCTAACTCCGCCCATCCCGCCCCTAACTCCGCCCAGTTCCG
CCCATTCTCCGCCCCATGGCTGACTAATTTTTTTTATTTATGCAGAGGCCGAGGCCGCCTCGGCCTCTGA
GCTATTCCAGAAGTAGTGAGGAGGCTTTTTTGGAGGCCTAGGCTTTTGCAAAAAGCTCCTCGAGGAACTG
AAAAACCAGAAAGTTAATTCCCTATAGTGAGTCGTATTAAATTCGTAATCATGTCATAGCTGTTTCCTGT
GTGAAATTGTTATCCGCTCACAATTCCACACAACATACGAGCCGGAAGCATAAAGTGTAAAGCCTGGGGT
GCCTAATGAGTGAGCTAACTCACATTAATTGCGTTGCGCTCACTGCCCGCTTTCCAGTCGGGAAACCTGT
CGTGCCAGCTGCATTAATGAATCGGCCAACGCGCGGGGAGAGGCGGTTTGCGTATTGGGCGCTCTTCCGC
TTCCTCGCTCACTGACTCGCTGCGCTCGGTCGTTCGGCTGCGGCGAGCGGTATCAGCTCACTCAAAGGCG
GTAATACGGTTATCCACAGAATCAGGGGATAACGCAGGAAAGAACATGTGAGCAAAAGGCCAGCAAAAGG
CCAGGAACCGTAAAAAGGCCGCGTTGCTGGCGTTTTTCCATAGGCTCCGCCCCCCTGACGAGCATCACAA
AAATCGACGCTCAAGTCAGAGGTGGCGAAACCCGACAGGACTATAAAGATACCAGGCGTTTCCCCCTGGA
AGCTCCCTCGTGCGCTCTCCTGTTCCGACCCTGCCGCTTACCGGATACCTGTCCGCCTTTCTCCCTTCGG
GAAGCGTGGCGCTTTCTCATAGCTCACGCTGTAGGTATCTCAGTTCGGTGTAGGTCGTTCGCTCCAAGCT
GGGCTGTGTGCACGAACCCCCCGTTCAGCCCGACCGCTGCGCCTTATCCGGTAACTATCGTCTTGAGTCC
AACCCGGTAAGACACGACTTATCGCCACTGGCAGCAGCCACTGGTAACAGGATTAGCAGAGCGAGGTATG
TAGGCGGTGCTACAGAGTTCTTGAAGTGGTGGCCTAACTACGGCTACACTAGAAGAACAGTATTTGGTAT
CTGCGCTCTGCTGAAGCCAGTTACCTTCGGAAAAAGAGTTGGTAGCTCTTGATCCGGCAAACAAACCACC
GCTGGTAGCGGTGGTTTTTTTGTTTGCAAGCAGCAGATTACGCGCAGAAAAAAAGGATCTCAAGAAGATC
CTTTGATCTTTTCTACGGGGTCTGACGCTCAGTGGAACGAAAACTCACGTTAAGGGATTTTGGTCATGAG
ATTATCAAAAAGGATCTTCACCTAGATCCTTTTAAATTAAAAATGAAGTTTTAAATCAATCTAAAGTATA
TATGAGTAAACTTGGTCTGACAGTTACCAATGCTTAATCAGTGAGGCACCTATCTCAGCGATCTGTCTAT
TTCGTTCATCCATAGTTGCCTGACTCCCCGTCGTGTAGATAACTACGATACGGGAGGGCTTACCATCTGG
CCCCAGTGCTGCAATGATACCGCGAGACCCACGCTCACCGGCTCCAGATTTATCAGCAATAAACCAGCCA
GCCGGAAGGGCCGAGCGCAGAAGTGGTCCTGCAACTTTATCCGCCTCCATCCAGTCTATTAATTGTTGCC
GGGAAGCTAGAGTAAGTAGTTCGCCAGTTAATAGTTTGCGCAACGTTGTTGCCATTGCTACAGGCATCGT
GGTGTCACGCTCGTCGTTTGGTATGGCTTCATTCAGCTCCGGTTCCCAACGATCAAGGCGAGTTACATGA
TCCCCCATGTTGTGCAAAAAAGCGGTTAGCTCCTTCGGTCCTCCGATCGTTGTCAGAAGTAAGTTGGCCG
CAGTGTTATCACTCATGGTTATGGCAGCACTGCATAATTCTCTTACTGTCATGCCATCCGTAAGATGCTT
TTCTGTGACTGGTGAGTACTCAACCAAGTCATTCTGAGAATAGTGTATGCGGCGACCGAGTTGCTCTTGC
CCGGCGTCAATACGGGATAATACCGCGCCACATAGCAGAACTTTAAAAGTGCTCATCATTGGAAAACGTT
CTTCGGGGCGAAAACTCTCAAGGATCTTACCGCTGTTGAGATCCAGTTCGATGTAACCCACTCGTGCACC
CAACTGATCTTCAGCATCTTTTACTTTCACCAGCGTTTCTGGGTGAGCAAAAACAGGAAGGCAAAATGCC
GCAAAAAAGGGAATAAGGGCGACACGGAAATGTTGAATACTCATACTCTTCCTTTTTCAATATTATTGAA
GCATTTATCAGGGTTATTGTCTCATGAGCGGATACATATTTGAATGTATTTAGAAAAATAAACAAATAGG
GGTTCCGCGCACATTTCCCCGAAAAGTGCCACCTG
[124 nt withheld, positions 5636-5759]
C
[91 nt withheld, positions 5761-5851]
A
[49 nt withheld, positions 5853-5901]
CCTTTGACGTTGGAGTCCACGTTCTTT
[37 nt withheld, positions 5929-5965]
ACCCTATCTCGGTCTATTCTTTTGATTTATAAGGGATTTTGCCGATTTCGGCCTATTGGTTAAAAAATGA
GCTGATTTAACAAAAATTTAACGCGAATTTTAACAAAATATTAACGCTTACAATTT
