>Addgene plasmid #84567 | p3XFlag-YedK | depositor partial sequence | sequence record 161741 | YedK forward primer
AACGCGATATTCCCTATGATCCCGNNACNNCNTTGGCAGATACAACGTCGCGCCGGGAACCAAAGTCCTA
CTGCTCAGTGAACGTGATGAACACCTTCATCTGGATCCGGTTTTCTGGGGATATGCTCCCGGATGGTGGG
ATAAACCGCCGCTGATTAACGCCCGCGTAGAAACTGCGGCAACCAGTCGTATGTTTAAACCGCTCTGGCA
ACATGGTCGGGCAATCTGTTTTGCCGATGGCTGGTTTGAGTGGAAAAAAGAAGGCGACAAAAAACAGCCT
TTTTTTATCTATCGTGCTGATGGACAACCTATTTTTATGGCCGCGATAGGTAGCACACCATTTGAGCGTG
GTGACGAAGCCGAAGGATTTTTGATCGTCACTGCTGCGGCAGATCAAGGTCTGGTAGATATTCATGACCG
CCGCCCACTGGTACTGTCGCCAGAAGCTGCGCGGGAATGGATGCGGCAAGAGATTAGCGGTAAAGAAGCC
TCAGAAATCGCGGCCAGTGGCTGTGTTCCAGCAAACCAGTTCTCCTGGCACCCGGTATCGCGCGCGGTGG
GTAATGTTAAAAACCAGGGCGCGGAGTTAATTCAACCTGTTGAACAAAAACTCATCTCANAAGAGGATCT
GTAGAATTCAATGGTGAGCAAGGGCGAGGAGCTGTTCACCGGGGTGGTGCCCATCCTGNTCGAGCTGGAC
GGCGACGTAAACGGCCACAAGTTCANCGTGNCCGGCGAG
