>Addgene plasmid #84567 | p3XFlag-YedK | addgene partial sequence | sequence record 165734 | CMV-F 5'-CGCAAATGGGCGGTAGGCGTG-3'
CTATATAAGCAGAGCTCGTTTAGTGAACCGTCAGAATTAACCATGGACTACAAAGACCATGACGGTGATT
ATAAAGATCATGACATCGATTACAAGGATGACGATGACAAGCTTTGTGGACGCTTTGCCCAATCCCAAAC
GCGTGAAGATTACCTTGCGCTTCTCGCGGAAGATATTGAACGCGATATTCCCTATGATCCCGAACCCATT
GGCAGATACAACGTCGCGCCGGGAACCAAAGTCCTACTGCTCAGTGAACGTGATGAACACCTTCATCTGG
ATCCGGTTTTCTGGGGATATGCTCCCGGATGGTGGGATAAACCGCCGCTGATTAACGCCCGCGTAGAAAC
TGCGGCAACCAGTCGTATGTTTAAACCGCTCTGGCAACATGGTCGGGCAATCTGTTTTGCCGATGGCTGG
TTTGAGTGGAAAAAAGAAGGCGACAAAAAACAGCCTTTTTTTATCTATCGTGCTGATGGACAACCTATTT
TTATGGCCGCGATAGGTAGCACACCATTTGAGCGTGGTGACGAAGCCGAAGGATTTTTGATCGTCACTGC
TGCGGCAGATCAAGGTCTGGTAGATATTCATGACCGCCGCCCACTGGTACTGTCGCCAGAAGCTGCGCGG
GAATGGATGCGGCAAGAGATTAGCGGTAAAGAAGCCTCAGAAATCGCGGCCAGTGGCTGTGTTCCAGCAA
ACCAGTTCTCCTGGCACCCGGTATCGCGCGCGGTGGGTAATGTTAAAAACCAGGGCGCGGAGTTAATTCA
ACCTGTTGAACAAAAACTCATCTCAGAAGAGGATCTGTAGAATTCAATGGTGAGCAAGGGCGAGGAGCTG
TTCACCGGGGTGGTGCCCATCCTGGTCGAGCTGGACGGCGACGTAAACGGCCACAAGTTCAGCGTGTCCG
GCGAGGGCGAGGGCGATGCCACCTACGGCAAGCTGACCCTGAAGTTCATCTGCACCACCGGCAAGCTGCC
CGTGCCCTGGCCCACCCTCGTGACCACCTTCGGCTACGGCCTGCAGTGCTTCGCCCGC
