>Addgene plasmid #84567 | p3XFlag-YedK | addgene partial sequence | sequence record 165737 | hGH-PA-R 5'-CCAGCTTGGTTCCCAATAGA-3'
GGTTGTCTTCCCAACTTGCCCCTTGCTCCATACCACCCCCCTCCACCCCATAATATTATAGAAGGACACC
TAGTCAGACAAAATGATGCAACTTAATTTTATTAGGACAAGGCTGGTGGGCACTGGAGTGGCAACTTCCA
GGGCCAGGAGAGGCACTGGGGAGGGGTCACAGGGATGCCACCCGGGATCCTCAGGACTTGTACAGCTCGT
CCATGCCGAGAGTGATCCCGGCGGCGGTCACGAACTCCAGCAGGACCATGTGATCGCGCTTCTCGTTGGG
GTCTTTGCTCAGGGCGGACTGGTAGCTCAGGTAGTGGTTGTCGGGCAGCAGCACGGGGCCGTCGCCGATG
GGGGTGTTCTGCTGGTAGTGGTCGGCGAGCTGCACGCTGCCGTCCTCGATGTTGTGGCGGATCTTGAAGT
TCACCTTGATGCCGTTCTTCTGCTTGTCGGCCATGATATAGACGTTGTGGCTGTTGTAGTTGTACTCCAG
CTTGTGCCCCAGGATGTTGCCGTCCTCCTTGAAGTCGATGCCCTTCAGCTCGATGCGGTTCACCAGGGTG
TCGCCCTCGAACTTCACCTCGGCGCGGGTCTTGTAGTTGCCGTCGTCCTTGAAGAAGATGGTGCGCTCCT
GGACGTAGCCTTCGGGCATGGCGGACTTGAAGAAGTCGTGCTGCTTCATGTGGTCGGGGTAGCGGGCGAA
GCACTGCAGGCCGTAGCCGAAGGTGGTCACGAGGGTGGGCCAGGGCACGGGCAGCTTGCCGGTGGTGCAG
ATGAACTTCAGGGTCAGCTTGCCGTAGGTGGCATCGCCCTCGCCCTCGCCGGACACGCTGAACTTGTGGC
CGTTTACGTCGCCGTCCAGCTCGACCAGGATGGGCACCACCCCGGTGAACAGCTCCTCGCCCTTGCTCAC
CATTGAATTCTACAGA
